Addgene plasmid #111009: PF3D7_1351800.1-COMP-blac-flag-his
Purpose: Expresses pentamerised full-length protein ectodomain with no N-linked glycans in mammalian cells. Contains a C-terminal rat Cd4 d3+4 tag, COMP pentamerisation domain, flag- and 6xHis tags.
Depositing lab: Gavin Wright. Depositing organization: Wellcome Sanger Institute. Publication: Systematic Identification of Plasmodium Falciparum Sporozoite Membrane Protein Interactions Reveals an Essential Role for the p24 Complex in Host Infection. Knockel J, Dundas K, Yang ASP, Galaway F, Metcalf T, Gemert GV, Sauerwein RW, Rayner JC, Billker O, Wright GJ. Mol Cell Proteomics. 2021;20:100038. doi: 10.1074/mcp.RA120.002432. Epub 2021 Jan 27. PubMed 33515807.
Backbone
  Vector backbone: pTT3
  Backbone manufacturer: pTT3 was obtained from Yves Durocher, National Research Council of Canada-Biotechnology Research Institute
  Backbone size w/o insert (bp): 7661
  Vector type: Mammalian Expression
Growth in bacteria
  Bacterial resistance: Ampicillin, 100 μg/mL
  Growth temperature: 37°C
  Growth strain: DH5alpha
  Copy number: Unknown
Gene/Insert
  Gene/Insert name: conserved Plasmodium protein (alt name: PF3D7_1351800.1)
  Species: Synthetic
  Insert size (bp): 633
  Mutation: All NXT/S sites mutated to NXA, where X is any amino acid except Proline
  Entrez Gene: PF3D7_1351800.1 (a.k.a. PF3D7_1351800.1, PF13_0270, PF3D7_1351800.2)
  Promoter: CMV
  Tag / fusion protein: Exogenous signal peptide of mouse origin (N terminal on insert); rat Cd4d3+4, beta-lactamase, triple FLAG tag, 6xHis tag (C terminal on insert)
  Cloning method: Restriction Enzyme; 5′ cloning site Not1 (not destroyed); 3′ cloning site Asc1 (not destroyed)
Terms and licenses: Academic/Nonprofit Terms; Industry Terms: Not Available to Industry
How to cite: PF3D7_1351800.1-COMP-blac-flag-his was a gift from Gavin Wright (Addgene plasmid # 111009 ; http://n2t.net/addgene:111009 ; RRID:Addgene_111009)
