[The description below was written by a language model from this plasmid's Addgene catalogue record and pLannotate feature annotations shown in this document.]
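Description:
PF3D7_1351800.1-COMP-blac-flag-his is a mammalian expression plasmid built on the pTT3 backbone for secreted production of a recombinant Plasmodium falciparum protein ectodomain. It is propagated in E. coli through a high-copy ColE1/pUC-type origin with ampicillin selection (AmpR under its own promoter). It also carries an Epstein-Barr virus oriP fragment, which supports episomal maintenance in cells that supply EBNA1. Transcription is driven by the CMV enhancer and promoter. These are followed by adenovirus-derived leader and splice sequences and a chimeric intron fragment. The annotated "PTP" fragment on the opposite strand most likely reflects this adenoviral leader rather than a real coding region. A rabbit β-globin poly(A) signal ends the transcription unit.

The open reading frame begins with an exogenous mouse immunoglobulin heavy-chain signal peptide that directs the product into the secretory pathway. Next comes a 633 bp synthetic insert encoding the ectodomain of the conserved Plasmodium protein PF3D7_1351800.1, cloned between retained NotI and AscI sites. The feature table does not annotate the insert itself, which lies in the gap between the signal sequence and the Cd4 tag. All NXS/T sequons were changed to NXA so that mammalian cells do not add N-linked glycans to the protein.

Downstream, the ectodomain is fused to rat Cd4 domains 3+4 and then to a COMP segment that assembles the protein into pentamers. After that come a β-lactamase lacking its own signal sequence, a 3xFLAG tag and a 6xHis tag; the His tag is listed in the catalogue but not annotated. Pentamerisation increases binding avidity, and β-lactamase can serve as an enzymatic reporter. This arrangement suits use as a multivalent probe for detecting weak extracellular interactions, in line with the associated study of sporozoite membrane protein interactions.
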