Features (pLannotate 1.2.2; 21 found; start..end, strand, type, name):
    184..273     +  intron         chimeric intron (fragment): chimera between introns from adenovirus and immunoglobulin heavy chain genes
    292..338     +  CDS            IgH signal sequence (fragment): signal sequence from the mouse immunoglobulin heavy chain variable region
   1051..1611    +  CDS            Cd4 (fragment): CD4_RAT - Experimental evidence at protein level: Swiss-Prot protein existence level 1. Integral membrane glycoprotein that plays an essential role in the immune response and serves multiple functions in responses against both external and internal offenses. In T-cells, functions primarily as a coreceptor for MHC class II molecule:peptide complex. The antigens presented by class II peptides are derived from extracellular proteins while class I peptides are derived from cytosolic proteins. Interacts simultaneously with the T-cell receptor (TCR) and the MHC class II presented by antigen presenti
   1648..1815    +  CDS            COMP (fragment): COMP_HUMAN - Experimental evidence at protein level: Swiss-Prot protein existence level 1. May play a role in the structural integrity of cartilage via its interaction with other extracellular matrix proteins such as the collagens and fibronectin. Can mediate the interaction of chondrocytes with the cartilage extracellular matrix through interaction with cell surface integrin receptors. Could play a role in the pathogenesis of osteoarthritis. Potent suppressor of apoptosis in both primary chondrocytes and transformed cells. Suppresses apoptosis by blocking the activation of caspase-3 and by in
   1823..2610    +  CDS            bla(M) (fragment): β-lactamase lacking the signal sequence; bla(M); allows cytosolic expression of β-lactamase
   2617..2682    +  CDS            3xFLAG: three tandem FLAG® epitope tags, followed by an enterokinase cleavage site
   2744..2799    +  polyA_signal   β-globin poly(A) signal: rabbit β-globin polyadenylation signal (Gil and Proudfoot, 1987)
   3313..4994    -  rep_origin     oriP (fragment): Epstein-Barr virus oriP replication origin (Yates et al., 2000)
   5121..5225    +  promoter       AmpR promoter: bla
   5226..6086    +  CDS            AmpR: β-lactamase; bla; confers resistance to ampicillin, carbenicillin, and related antibiotics
   6257..6845    +  rep_origin     ori: high-copy-number ColE1/pMB1/pBR322/pUC origin of replication
   7028..7120    +  CDS            lacI (fragment): lac repressor; lacI; The lac repressor binds to the lac operator to inhibit transcription in E. coli. This inhibition can be relieved by adding lactose or isopropyl-β-D-thiogalactopyranoside (IPTG).
   7133..7154    +  protein_bind   CAP binding site: CAP binding activates transcription in the presence of cAMP. E. coli catabolite activator protein
   7169..7199    +  promoter       lac promoter: promoter for the E. coli lac operon
   7207..7223    +  protein_bind   lac operator: The lac repressor binds to the lac operator to inhibit transcription in E. coli. This inhibition can be relieved by adding lactose or isopropyl-β-D-thiogalactopyranoside (IPTG). lac repressor encoded by lacI
   7293..7309    +  promoter       tet promoter (fragment): E. coli promoter for tetracycline efflux protein gene
   7319..7344    -  CDS            bla(M) (fragment): β-lactamase lacking the signal sequence; bla(M); allows cytosolic expression of β-lactamase
   7518..7897    +  enhancer       CMV enhancer: human cytomegalovirus immediate early enhancer
   7899..8098    +  promoter       CMV promoter: human cytomegalovirus (CMV) immediate early promoter
   8166..8204    +  misc_feature   Ad SA (fragment): adenovirus major late transcript splice acceptor (Friedrich and Soriano, 1991)
   8237..153     -  CDS            PTP (fragment) (across the origin): TERM_ADE02 - Experimental evidence at protein level: Swiss-Prot protein existence level 1. Protein covalently bound to the viral DNA that acts as a primer for viral genomic replication by DNA strand displacement. Assembles on the viral origin of replication in an initiation complex with viral polymerase, DBP, host NFIA and host POU2F1/OCT1. During initiation, the polymerase covalently couples the first dCTP with Ser- 580 of pTP. The terminal protein stimulates the template activity over 20 fold compared to protein-free templates. Neo-synthesized viral genomes are linked to two preterminal prot
>Addgene plasmid #111009 | PF3D7_1351800.1-COMP-blac-flag-his | depositor full sequence | sequence record 208809 | PF3D7_1351800.1-COMP-blac-flag-his sequence 8293 bps
CTCGAGAAAGGCGTCTAACCAGTCACAGTCGCAAGGTAGGCTGAGCACCGTGGCGGGCGGCAGCGGGTGG
CGGTCGGGGTTGTTTCTGGCGGAGGTGCTGCTGATGATGTAATTAAAGTAGGCGGTCTTGAGACGGCGGA
TGGTCGAGGTGAGGTGTGGCAGGCTTGAGATCCAGCTGTTGGGGTGAGTACTCCCTCTCAAAAGCGGGCA
TTACTTCTGCGCTAAGATTGTCAGTTTCCAAAAACGAGGAGGATTTGATATTCACCTGGCCCGATCTGGC
CATACACTTGAGTGACAATGACATCCACTTTGCCTTTCTCTCCACAGGTGTCCACTCCCAGGTCCAAGTT
TGCCACCATGGAGTTTCAGACCCAGGTACTCATGTCCCTGCTGCTCTGCATGTCTGGTGCGGCCGCCGTG
AAAGAGCGGAACAACGGCTTCCCCAAGCGGGGCGAGGGCAGATACCTGTTCGGCCGGAACCAGATGAAGT
CCCAGGACATCGAGAAGAACAACAAAGAACTGAGCAACAAGATGGACACCCAGGACAGCAAGCAGTACAT
CACCTACCTGTACCACAGCAGCATCTGCCAGTACTGCAGCAAAGTGACCTCCATGCTGGAAAACAACGAC
AACGTCGAGATCATCAAGTTCAAAGAAAACAACAAGATCGAGGACTTCGGCAAGTTCACCAAGCCCATCG
TGGTGCTGCTGAAGAACATCAACAAAGAGAACAGCCTCGAGCGGAGCATCTTCTACGAGGAACTGAAGCG
GAAGGGCAAGAAGGTGCAGGTCCCCGCCCTGGAAGTGAACAACATCATCCTGTTCGAGAGCGACGAGATT
ATTAAGTTCTACAAGAAGCTGCTGCAGAAAGTCTCCAACGACGACAAGAGCAGCCTGCAGAACCGGGGCA
ACATCAAGAACGACCAGAAGAAAAACAACGCCGACTACGACAACGACTACGATAATGACGACAACAACGA
TGACAATGACGATGACGACGATAACAACTATAACAACAACAATGATGATGGCTACGACTACCACACCAGC
GGCGCGCCGTCGACCTCCATCACGGCCTATAAGAGTGAGGGGGAGTCAGCGGAGTTCTCCTTCCCACTCA
ACCTTGGAGAGGAAAGCCTGCAGGGAGAGTTGAGATGGAAGGCAGAGAAGGCTCCTTCTTCCCAGTCCTG
GATCACCTTCTCCCTAAAGAACCAAAAGGTGTCTGTGCAGAAGTCTACTAGCAACCCCAAGTTCCAGCTG
TCCGAAACGCTCCCACTCACCCTTCAGATACCCCAGGTCTCCCTTCAGTTTGCTGGTTCTGGCAACCTGA
CCCTGACTCTGGACAGAGGGATACTGTATCAGGAAGTGAACCTGGTGGTGATGAAAGTGACTCAGCCCGA
CAGCAACACTTTGACCTGTGAGGTGATGGGACCCACCTCACCCAAGATGAGACTGATCTTGAAGCAGGAG
AATCAGGAGGCCAGGGTCTCCAGGCAGGAGAAAGTGATTCAAGTGCAGGCCCCTGAAGCAGGGGTGTGGC
AATGTCTACTGAGTGAAGGTGAAGAGGTCAAGATGGACTCCAAGATCCAGGTTTTATCCAAAGGGTTGAA
TTCCGGCGGCGGCTCCGGAGGCGGTACCGGTGGCGGCGACCTAGCCCCACAGATGCTTCGAGAACTCCAG
GAGACTAATGCGGCGCTGCAAGACGTGAGAGAGCTCTTGCGACAGCAGGTCAAGGAGATCACCTTCCTGA
AGAATACGGTGATGGAATGTGACGCCTGCGGTCTAGACAGAAACCTGCCTCCACTAGCACCTCTGGGCCC
ACACCCAGAAACGCTGGTGAAAGTAAAAGATGCTGAAGATCAGTTGGGTGCACGAGTGGGTTACATCGAA
CTGGATCTCAACAGCGGTAAGATCCTTGAGAGTTTTCGCCCCGAAGAACGTTTTCCAATGATGAGCACTT
TTAAAGTTCTGCTATGTGGCGCGGTATTATCCCGTATTGACGCCGGGCAAGAGCAACTCGGTCGCCGCAT
ACACTATTCTCAGAATGACTTGGTTGAGTACTCACCAGTCACAGAAAAGCATCTTACGGATGGCATGACA
GTAAGAGAATTATGCAGTGCTGCCATAACCATGAGTGATAACACTGCGGCCAACTTACTTCTGACAACGA
TCGGAGGACCGAAGGAGCTAACCGCTTTTTTGCACAACATGGGGGATCATGTAACTCGCCTTGATCGTTG
GGAACCGGAGCTGAATGAAGCCATACCAAACGACGAGCGTGACACCACGATGCCTGTAGCAATGGCAACA
ACGTTGCGCAAACTATTAACTGGCGAACTACTTACTCTAGCTTCCCGGCAACAATTAATAGACTGGATGG
AGGCGGATAAAGTTGCAGGACCACTTCTGCGCTCGGCCCTTCCGGCTGGCTGGTTTATTGCTGATAAATC
TGGAGCCGGTGAGCGTGGGTCTCGCGGTATCATTGCAGCACTGGGGCCAGATGGTAAGCCCTCCCGTATC
GTAGTTATCTACACGACGGGGAGTCAGGCAACTATGGATGAACGAAATAGACAGATCGCTGAGATAGGTG
CCTCACTGATTAAGCATTGGGGCCCTGACTACAAAGACCATGACGGTGATTATAAAGATCATGACATCGA
TTACAAGGATGACGATGACAAGGGCCCTCACCACCACCATCACCACTAATTAATTAAGGATCCCCCGACC
TCGACCTCTGGCTAATAAAGGAAATTTATTTTCATTGCAATAGTGTGTTGGAATTTTTTGTGTCTCTCAC
TCGGAAGGACATATGGGAGGGCAAATCATTTGGTCGAGATCCCTCGGAGATCTCTAGCTAGAGGATCGAT
CCCCGCCCCGGACGAACTAAACCTGACTACGACATCTCTGCCCCTTCTTCGCGGGGCAGTGCATGTAATC
CCTTCAGTTGGTTGGTACAACTTGCCAACTGGGCCCTGTTCCACATGTGACACGGGGGGGGACCAAACAC
AAAGGGGTTCTCTGACTGTAGTTGACATCCTTATAAATGGATGTGCACATTTGCCAACACTGAGTGGCTT
TCATCCTGGAGCAGACTTTGCAGTCTGTGGACTGCAACACAACATTGCCTTTATGTGTAACTCTTGGCTG
AAGCTCTTACACCAATGCTGGGGGACATGTACCTCCCAGGGGCCCAGGAAGACTACGGGAGGCTACACCA
ACGTCAATCAGAGGGGCCTGTGTAGCTACCGATAAGCGGACCCTCAAGAGGGCATTAGCAATAGTGTTTA
TAAGGCCCCCTTGTTAACCCTAAACGGGTAGCATATGCTTCCCGGGTAGTAGTATATACTATCCAGACTA
ACCCTAATTCAATAGCATATGTTACCCAACGGGAAGCATATGCTATCGAATTAGGGTTAGTAAAAGGGTC
CTAAGGAACAGCGATATCTCCCACCCCATGAGCTGTCACGGTTTTATTTACATGGGGTCAGGATTCCACG
AGGGTAGTGAACCATTTTAGTCACAAGGGCAGTGGCTGAAGATCAAGGAGCGGGCAGTGAACTCTCCTGA
ATCTTCGCCTGCTTCTTCATTCTCCTTCGTTTAGCTAATAGAATAACTGCTGAGTTGTGAACAGTAAGGT
GTATGTGAGGTGCTCGAAAACAAGGTTTCAGGTGACGCCCCCAGAATAAAATTTGGACGGGGGGTTCAGT
GGTGGCATTGTGCTATGACACCAATATAACCCTCACAAACCCCTTGGGCAATAAATACTAGTGTAGGAAT
GAAACATTCTGAATATCTTTAACAATAGAAATCCATGGGGTGGGGACAAGCCGTAAAGACTGGATGTCCA
TCTCACACGAATTTATGGCTATGGGCAACACATAATCCTAGTGCAATATGATACTGGGGTTATTAAGATG
TGTCCCAGGCAGGGACCAAGACAGGTGAACCATGTTGTTACACTCTATTTGTAACAAGGGGAAAGAGAGT
GGACGCCGACAGCAGCGGACTCCACTGGTTGTCTCTAACACCCCCGAAAATTAAACGGGGCTCCACGCCA
ATGGGGCCCATAAACAAAGACAAGTGGCCACTCTTTTTTTTGAAATTGTGGAGTGGGGGCACGCGTCAGC
CCCCACACGCCGCCCTGCGGTTTTGGACTGTAAAATAAGGGTGTAATAACTTGGCTGATTGTAACCCCGC
TAACCACTGCGGTCAAACCACTTGCCCACAAAACCACTAATGGCACCCCGGGGAATACCTGCATAAGTAG
GTGGGCGGGCCAAGATAGGGGCGCGATTGCTGCGATCTGGAGGACAAATTACACACACTTGCGCCTGAGC
GCCAAGCACAGGGTTGTTGGTCCTCATATTCACGAGGTCGCTGAGAGCACGGTGGGCTAATGTTGCCATG
GGTAGCATATACTACCCAAATATCTGGATAGCATATGCTATCCTAATCTATATCTGGGTAGCATAGGCTA
TCCTAATCTATATCTGGGTAGCATATGCTATCCTAATCTATATCTGGGTAGTATATGCTATCCTAATTTA
TATCTGGGTAGCATAGGCTATCCTAATCTATATCTGGGTAGCATATGCTATCCTAATCTATATCTGGGTA
GTATATGCTATCCTAATCTGTATCCGGGTAGCATATGCTATCCTAATAGAGATTAGGGTAGTATATGCTA
TCCTAATTTATATCTGGGTAGCATATACTACCCAAATATCTGGATAGCATATGCTATCCTAATCTATATC
TGGGTAGCATATGCTATCCTAATCTATATCTGGGTAGCATAGGCTATCCTAATCTATATCTGGGTAGCAT
ATGCTATCCTAATCTATATCTGGGTAGTATATGCTATCCTAATTTATATCTGGGTAGCATAGGCTATCCT
AATCTATATCTGGGTAGCATATGCTATCCTAATCTATATCTGGGTAGTATATGCTATCCTAATCTGTATC
CGGGTAGCATATGCTATCCTCATGATAAGCTGTCAAACATGAGAATTTTCTTGAAGACGAAAGGGCCTCG
TGATACGCCTATTTTTATAGGTTAATGTCATGATAATAATGGTTTCTTAGACGTCAGGTGGCACTTTTCG
GGGAAATGTGCGCGGAACCCCTATTTGTTTATTTTTCTAAATACATTCAAATATGTATCCGCTCATGAGA
CAATAACCCTGATAAATGCTTCAATAATATTGAAAAAGGAAGAGTATGAGTATTCAACATTTCCGTGTCG
CCCTTATTCCCTTTTTTGCGGCATTTTGCCTTCCTGTTTTTGCTCACCCAGAAACGCTGGTGAAAGTAAA
AGATGCTGAAGATCAGTTGGGTGCACGAGTGGGTTACATCGAACTGGATCTCAACAGCGGTAAGATCCTT
GAGAGTTTTCGCCCCGAAGAACGTTTTCCAATGATGAGCACTTTTAAAGTTCTGCTATGTGGCGCGGTAT
TATCCCGTGTTGACGCCGGGCAAGAGCAACTCGGTCGCCGCATACACTATTCTCAGAATGACTTGGTTGA
GTACTCACCAGTCACAGAAAAGCATCTTACGGATGGCATGACAGTAAGAGAATTATGCAGTGCTGCCATA
ACCATGAGTGATAACACTGCGGCCAACTTACTTCTGACAACGATCGGAGGACCGAAGGAGCTAACCGCTT
TTTTGCACAACATGGGGGATCATGTAACTCGCCTTGATCGTTGGGAACCGGAGCTGAATGAAGCCATACC
AAACGACGAGCGTGACACCACGATGCCTGCAGCAATGGCAACAACGTTGCGCAAACTATTAACTGGCGAA
CTACTTACTCTAGCTTCCCGGCAACAATTAATAGACTGGATGGAGGCGGATAAAGTTGCAGGACCACTTC
TGCGCTCGGCCCTTCCGGCTGGCTGGTTTATTGCTGATAAATCTGGAGCCGGTGAGCGTGGGTCTCGCGG
TATCATTGCAGCACTGGGGCCAGATGGTAAGCCCTCCCGTATCGTAGTTATCTACACGACGGGGAGTCAG
GCAACTATGGATGAACGAAATAGACAGATCGCTGAGATAGGTGCCTCACTGATTAAGCATTGGTAACTGT
CAGACCAAGTTTACTCATATATACTTTAGATTGATTTAAAACTTCATTTTTAATTTAAAAGGATCTAGGT
GAAGATCCTTTTTGATAATCTCATGACCAAAATCCCTTAACGTGAGTTTTCGTTCCACTGAGCGTCAGAC
CCCGTAGAAAAGATCAAAGGATCTTCTTGAGATCCTTTTTTTCTGCGCGTAATCTGCTGCTTGCAAACAA
AAAAACCACCGCTACCAGCGGTGGTTTGTTTGCCGGATCAAGAGCTACCAACTCTTTTTCCGAAGGTAAC
TGGCTTCAGCAGAGCGCAGATACCAAATACTGTTCTTCTAGTGTAGCCGTAGTTAGGCCACCACTTCAAG
AACTCTGTAGCACCGCCTACATACCTCGCTCTGCTAATCCTGTTACCAGTGGCTGCTGCCAGTGGCGATA
AGTCGTGTCTTACCGGGTTGGACTCAAGACGATAGTTACCGGATAAGGCGCAGCGGTCGGGCTGAACGGG
GGGTTCGTGCACACAGCCCAGCTTGGAGCGAACGACCTACACCGAACTGAGATACCTACAGCGTGAGCTA
TGAGAAAGCGCCACGCTTCCCGAAGGGAGAAAGGCGGACAGGTATCCGGTAAGCGGCAGGGTCGGAACAG
GAGAGCGCACGAGGGAGCTTCCAGGGGGAAACGCCTGGTATCTTTATAGTCCTGTCGGGTTTCGCCACCT
CTGACTTGAGCGTCGATTTTTGTGATGCTCGTCAGGGGGGCGGAGCCTATGGAAAAACGCCAGCAACGCG
GCCTTTTTACGGTTCCTGGCCTTTTGCTGGCCTTTTGCTCACATGTTCTTTCCTGCGTTATCCCCTGATT
CTGTGGATAACCGTATTACCGCCTTTGAGTGAGCTGATACCGCTCGCCGCAGCCGAACGACCGAGCGCAG
CGAGTCAGTGAGCGAGGAAGCGGAAGAGCGCCCAATACGCAAACCGCCTCTCCCCGCGCGTTGGCCGATT
CATTAATGCAGCTGGCACGACAGGTTTCCCGACTGGAAAGCGGGCAGTGAGCGCAACGCAATTAATGTGA
GTTAGCTCACTCATTAGGCACCCCAGGCTTTACACTTTATGCTTCCGGCTCGTATGTTGTGTGGAATTGT
GAGCGGATAACAATTTCACACAGGAAACAGCTATGACCATGATTACGCCAAGCTCTAGCTAGAGGTCGAC
CAATTCTCATGTTTGACAGCTTATCATCGCAGATCCGGGCAACGTTGTTGCCATTGCTGCAGGCGCAGAA
CTGGTAGGTATGGAAGATCTATACATTGAATCAATATTGGCAATTAGCCATATTAGTCATTGGTTATATA
GCATAAATCAATATTGGCTATTGGCCATTGCATACGTTGTATCTATATCATAATATGTACATTTATATTG
GCTCATGTCCAATATGACCGCCATGTTGACATTGATTATTGACTAGTTATTAATAGTAATCAATTACGGG
GTCATTAGTTCATAGCCCATATATGGAGTTCCGCGTTACATAACTTACGGTAAATGGCCCGCCTGGCTGA
CCGCCCAACGACCCCCGCCCATTGACGTCAATAATGACGTATGTTCCCATAGTAACGCCAATAGGGACTT
TCCATTGACGTCAATGGGTGGAGTATTTACGGTAAACTGCCCACTTGGCAGTACATCAAGTGTATCATAT
GCCAAGTCCGCCCCCTATTGACGTCAATGACGGTAAATGGCCCGCCTGGCATTATGCCCAGTACATGACC
TTACGGGACTTTCCTACTTGGCAGTACATCTACGTATTAGTCATCGCTATTACCATGGTGATGCGGTTTT
GGCAGTACACCAATGGGCGTGGATAGCGGTTTGACTCACGGGGATTTCCAAGTCTCCACCCCATTGACGT
CAATGGGAGTTTGTTTTGGCACCAAAATCAACGGGACTTTCCAAAATGTCGTAATAACCCCGCCCCGTTG
ACGCAAATGGGCGGTAGGCGTGTACGGTGGGAGGTCTATATAAGCAGAGCTCGTTTAGTGAACCGTCAGA
TCCTCACTCTCTTCCGCATCGCTGTCTGCGAGGGCCAGCTGTTGGGCTCGCGGTTGAGGACAAACTCTTC
GCGGTCTTTCCAGTACTCTTGGATCGGAAACCCGTCGGCCTCCGAACGGTACTCCGCCACCGAGGGACCT
GAGCGAGTCCGCATCGACCGGATCGGAAAACCT
