LOCUS       Exported 8291 bp ds-DNA circular SYN 13-MAY-2021
DEFINITION  Expresses pentamerised full-length protein ectodomain with no
            N-linked glycans in mammalian cells. Contains a C-terminal rat Cd4
            d3+4 tag, COMP pentamerisation domain, flag- and 6xHis tags. .
ACCESSION   .
VERSION     .
KEYWORDS    PF3D7_1351800.1-COMP-blac-flag-his
SOURCE      synthetic DNA construct
  ORGANISM  synthetic DNA construct
REFERENCE   1 (bases 1 to 8291)
  TITLE     Pentamerised full-length protein ectodomains with no N-linked
            glycans
REFERENCE   2 (bases 1 to 8291)
  AUTHORS   .
  TITLE     Direct Submission
  JOURNAL   Exported May 13, 2021 from SnapGene Server 1.1.58
            http://www.snapgene.com
FEATURES             Location/Qualifiers
     source          1..8291
                     /organism="synthetic DNA construct"
                     /mol_type="other DNA"
     primer_bind     310..329
                     /label=pMT2-F
                     /note="Synthetic intron, forward primer"
     regulatory      352..361
                     /regulatory_class="other"
                     /note="vertebrate consensus sequence for strong initiation
                     of translation (Kozak, 1987)"
     CDS             1825..2610
                     /codon_start=1
                     /gene="bla(M)"
                     /product="beta-lactamase lacking the signal sequence"
                     /label=bla(M)
                     /note="allows cytosolic expression of beta-lactamase"
                     /translation="PETLVKVKDAEDQLGARVGYIELDLNSGKILESFRPEERFPMMST
                     FKVLLCGAVLSRIDAGQEQLGRRIHYSQNDLVEYSPVTEKHLTDGMTVRELCSAAITMS
                     DNTAANLLLTTIGGPKELTAFLHNMGDHVTRLDRWEPELNEAIPNDERDTTMPVAMATT
                     LRKLLTGELLTLASRQQLIDWMEADKVAGPLLRSALPAGWFIADKSGAGERGSRGIIAA
                     LGPDGKPSRIVVIYTTGSQATMDERNRQIAEIGASLIKHW"
     CDS             2617..2682
                     /codon_start=1
                     /product="three tandem FLAG(R) epitope tags, followed by an
                     enterokinase cleavage site"
                     /label=3xFLAG
                     /translation="DYKDHDGDYKDHDIDYKDDDDK"
     CDS             2689..2706
                     /codon_start=1
                     /product="6xHis affinity tag"
                     /label=6xHis
                     /translation="HHHHHH"
     polyA_signal    2742..2797
                     /label=-beta-globin poly(A) signal
                     /note="rabbit beta-globin polyadenylation signal (Gil and
                     Proudfoot, 1987)"
     primer_bind     complement(2796..2815)
                     /label=rbglobpA-R
                     /note="Rabbit beta-globin polyA, reverse primer. Also
                     called rb-glob-pA-term-R"
     primer_bind     complement(5033..5051)
                     /label=pBRforEco
                     /note="pBR322 vectors, upsteam of EcoRI site, forward
                     primer"
     promoter        5119..5223
                     /gene="bla"
                     /label=AmpR promoter
     CDS             5224..6084
                     /codon_start=1
                     /gene="bla"
                     /product="beta-lactamase"
                     /label=AmpR
                     /note="confers resistance to ampicillin, carbenicillin, and
                     related antibiotics"
                     /translation="MSIQHFRVALIPFFAAFCLPVFAHPETLVKVKDAEDQLGARVGYI
                     ELDLNSGKILESFRPEERFPMMSTFKVLLCGAVLSRVDAGQEQLGRRIHYSQNDLVEYS
                     PVTEKHLTDGMTVRELCSAAITMSDNTAANLLLTTIGGPKELTAFLHNMGDHVTRLDRW
                     EPELNEAIPNDERDTTMPAAMATTLRKLLTGELLTLASRQQLIDWMEADKVAGPLLRSA
                     LPAGWFIADKSGAGERGSRGIIAALGPDGKPSRIVVIYTTGSQATMDERNRQIAEIGAS
                     LIKHW"
     rep_origin      6255..6843
                     /direction=RIGHT
                     /label=ori
                     /note="high-copy-number ColE1/pMB1/pBR322/pUC origin of
                     replication"
     primer_bind     6744..6763
                     /label=pBR322ori-F
                     /note="pBR322 origin, forward primer"
     primer_bind     6997..7014
                     /label=L4440
                     /note="L4440 vector, forward primer"
     protein_bind    7131..7152
                     /label=CAP binding site
                     /bound_moiety="E. coli catabolite activator protein"
                     /note="CAP binding activates transcription in the presence
                     of cAMP."
     promoter        7167..7197
                     /label=lac promoter
                     /note="promoter for the E. coli lac operon"
     protein_bind    7205..7221
                     /label=lac operator
                     /bound_moiety="lac repressor encoded by lacI"
                     /note="The lac repressor binds to the lac operator to
                     inhibit transcription in E. coli. This inhibition can be
                     relieved by adding lactose or
                     isopropyl-beta-D-thiogalactopyranoside (IPTG)."
     primer_bind     7210..7232
                     /label=M13/pUC Reverse
                     /note="In lacZ gene"
     primer_bind     7229..7245
                     /label=M13 rev
                     /note="common sequencing primer, one of multiple similar
                     variants"
     primer_bind     7229..7245
                     /label=M13 Reverse
                     /note="In lacZ gene. Also called M13-rev"
     enhancer        7516..7895
                     /label=CMV enhancer
                     /note="human cytomegalovirus immediate early enhancer"
     promoter        7896..8099
                     /label=CMV promoter
                     /note="human cytomegalovirus (CMV) immediate early
                     promoter"
     primer_bind     8050..8070
                     /label=CMV-F
                     /note="Human CMV immediate early promoter, forward primer"
     primer_bind     8096..8120
                     /label=LNCX
                     /note="Human CMV promoter, forward primer"
ORIGIN
        1 ctcgagaaag gcgtctaacc agtcacagtc gcaaggtagg ctgagcaccg tggcgggcgg
       61 cagcgggtgg cggtcggggt tgtttctggc ggaggtgctg ctgatgatgt aattaaagta
      121 ggcggtcttg agacggcgga tggtcgaggt gaggtgtggc aggcttgaga tccagctgtt
      181 ggggtgagta ctccctctca aaagcgggca ttacttctgc gctaagattg tcagtttcca
      241 aaaacgagga ggatttgata ttcacctggc ccgatctggc catacacttg agtgacaatg
      301 acatccactt tgcctttctc tccacaggtg tccactccca ggtccaagtt tgccaccatg
      361 gagtttcaga cccaggtact catgtccctg ctgctctgca tgtctggtgc ggccgccgtg
      421 aaagagcgga acaacggctt ccccaagcgg ggcgagggca gatacctgtt cggccggaac
      481 cagatgaagt cccaggacat cgagaagaac aacaaagaac tgagcaacaa gatggacacc
      541 caggacagca agcagtacat cacctacctg taccacagca gcatctgcca gtactgcagc
      601 aaagtgacct ccatgctgga aaacaacgac aacgtcgaga tcatcaagtt caaagaaaac
      661 aacaagatcg aggacttcgg caagttcacc aagcccatcg tggtgctgct gaagaacatc
      721 aacaaagaga acagcctcga gcggagcatc ttctacgagg aactgaagcg gaagggcaag
      781 aaggtgcagg tccccgccct ggaagtgaac aacatcatcc tgttcgagag cgacgagatt
      841 attaagttct acaagaagct gctgcagaaa gtctccaacg acgacaagag cagcctgcag
      901 aaccggggca acatcaagaa cgaccagaag aaaaacaacg ccgactacga caacgactac
      961 gataatgacg acaacaacga tgacaatgac gatgacgacg ataacaacta taacaacaac
     1021 aatgatgatg gctacgacta ccacaccagc ggcgcgccgt cgacctccat cacggcctat
     1081 aagagtgagg gggagtcagc ggagttctcc ttcccactca accttggaga ggaaagcctg
     1141 cagggagagt tgagatggaa ggcagagaag gctccttctt cccagtcctg gatcaccttc
     1201 tccctaaaga accaaaaggt gtctgtgcag aagtctacta gcaaccccaa gttccagctg
     1261 tccgaaacgc tcccactcac ccttcagata ccccaggtct cccttcagtt tgctggttct
     1321 ggcaacctga ccctgactct ggacagaggg atactgtatc aggaagtgaa cctggtggtg
     1381 atgaaagtga ctcagcccga cagcaacact ttgacctgtg aggtgatggg acccacctca
     1441 cccaagatga gactgatctt gaagcaggag aatcaggagg ccagggtctc caggcaggag
     1501 aaagtgattc aagtgcaggc ccctgaagca ggggtgtggc aatgtctact gagtgaaggt
     1561 gaagaggtca agatggactc caagatccag gttttatcca aagggttgaa ttccggcggc
     1621 ggctccggag gcggtaccgg tggcggcgac ctagccccac agatgcttcg agaactccag
     1681 gagactaatg cggcgctgca agacgtgaga gagctcttgc gacagcaggt caaggagatc
     1741 accttcctga agaatacggt gatggaatgt gacgcctgcg gtctagacag aaacctgcct
     1801 ccactagcac ctctgggccc acacccagaa acgctggtga aagtaaaaga tgctgaagat
     1861 cagttgggtg cacgagtggg ttacatcgaa ctggatctca acagcggtaa gatccttgag
     1921 agttttcgcc ccgaagaacg ttttccaatg atgagcactt ttaaagttct gctatgtggc
     1981 gcggtattat cccgtattga cgccgggcaa gagcaactcg gtcgccgcat acactattct
     2041 cagaatgact tggttgagta ctcaccagtc acagaaaagc atcttacgga tggcatgaca
     2101 gtaagagaat tatgcagtgc tgccataacc atgagtgata acactgcggc caacttactt
     2161 ctgacaacga tcggaggacc gaaggagcta accgcttttt tgcacaacat gggggatcat
     2221 gtaactcgcc ttgatcgttg ggaaccggag ctgaatgaag ccataccaaa cgacgagcgt
     2281 gacaccacga tgcctgtagc aatggcaaca acgttgcgca aactattaac tggcgaacta
     2341 cttactctag cttcccggca acaattaata gactggatgg aggcggataa agttgcagga
     2401 ccacttctgc gctcggccct tccggctggc tggtttattg ctgataaatc tggagccggt
     2461 gagcgtgggt ctcgcggtat cattgcagca ctggggccag atggtaagcc ctcccgtatc
     2521 gtagttatct acacgacggg gagtcaggca actatggatg aacgaaatag acagatcgct
     2581 gagataggtg cctcactgat taagcattgg ggccctgact acaaagacca tgacggtgat
     2641 tataaagatc atgacatcga ttacaaggat gacgatgaca agggccctca ccaccaccat
     2701 caccactaat aataaggatc ccccgacctc gacctctggc taataaagga aatttatttt
     2761 cattgcaata gtgtgttgga attttttgtg tctctcactc ggaaggacat atgggagggc
     2821 aaatcatttg gtcgagatcc ctcggagatc tctagctaga ggatcgatcc ccgccccgga
     2881 cgaactaaac ctgactacga catctctgcc ccttcttcgc ggggcagtgc atgtaatccc
     2941 ttcagttggt tggtacaact tgccaactgg gccctgttcc acatgtgaca cgggggggga
     3001 ccaaacacaa aggggttctc tgactgtagt tgacatcctt ataaatggat gtgcacattt
     3061 gccaacactg agtggctttc atcctggagc agactttgca gtctgtggac tgcaacacaa
     3121 cattgccttt atgtgtaact cttggctgaa gctcttacac caatgctggg ggacatgtac
     3181 ctcccagggg cccaggaaga ctacgggagg ctacaccaac gtcaatcaga ggggcctgtg
     3241 tagctaccga taagcggacc ctcaagaggg cattagcaat agtgtttata aggccccctt
     3301 gttaacccta aacgggtagc atatgcttcc cgggtagtag tatatactat ccagactaac
     3361 cctaattcaa tagcatatgt tacccaacgg gaagcatatg ctatcgaatt agggttagta
     3421 aaagggtcct aaggaacagc gatatctccc accccatgag ctgtcacggt tttatttaca
     3481 tggggtcagg attccacgag ggtagtgaac cattttagtc acaagggcag tggctgaaga
     3541 tcaaggagcg ggcagtgaac tctcctgaat cttcgcctgc ttcttcattc tccttcgttt
     3601 agctaataga ataactgctg agttgtgaac agtaaggtgt atgtgaggtg ctcgaaaaca
     3661 aggtttcagg tgacgccccc agaataaaat ttggacgggg ggttcagtgg tggcattgtg
     3721 ctatgacacc aatataaccc tcacaaaccc cttgggcaat aaatactagt gtaggaatga
     3781 aacattctga atatctttaa caatagaaat ccatggggtg gggacaagcc gtaaagactg
     3841 gatgtccatc tcacacgaat ttatggctat gggcaacaca taatcctagt gcaatatgat
     3901 actggggtta ttaagatgtg tcccaggcag ggaccaagac aggtgaacca tgttgttaca
     3961 ctctatttgt aacaagggga aagagagtgg acgccgacag cagcggactc cactggttgt
     4021 ctctaacacc cccgaaaatt aaacggggct ccacgccaat ggggcccata aacaaagaca
     4081 agtggccact cttttttttg aaattgtgga gtgggggcac gcgtcagccc ccacacgccg
     4141 ccctgcggtt ttggactgta aaataagggt gtaataactt ggctgattgt aaccccgcta
     4201 accactgcgg tcaaaccact tgcccacaaa accactaatg gcaccccggg gaatacctgc
     4261 ataagtaggt gggcgggcca agataggggc gcgattgctg cgatctggag gacaaattac
     4321 acacacttgc gcctgagcgc caagcacagg gttgttggtc ctcatattca cgaggtcgct
     4381 gagagcacgg tgggctaatg ttgccatggg tagcatatac tacccaaata tctggatagc
     4441 atatgctatc ctaatctata tctgggtagc ataggctatc ctaatctata tctgggtagc
     4501 atatgctatc ctaatctata tctgggtagt atatgctatc ctaatttata tctgggtagc
     4561 ataggctatc ctaatctata tctgggtagc atatgctatc ctaatctata tctgggtagt
     4621 atatgctatc ctaatctgta tccgggtagc atatgctatc ctaatagaga ttagggtagt
     4681 atatgctatc ctaatttata tctgggtagc atatactacc caaatatctg gatagcatat
     4741 gctatcctaa tctatatctg ggtagcatat gctatcctaa tctatatctg ggtagcatag
     4801 gctatcctaa tctatatctg ggtagcatat gctatcctaa tctatatctg ggtagtatat
     4861 gctatcctaa tttatatctg ggtagcatag gctatcctaa tctatatctg ggtagcatat
     4921 gctatcctaa tctatatctg ggtagtatat gctatcctaa tctgtatccg ggtagcatat
     4981 gctatcctca tgataagctg tcaaacatga gaattttctt gaagacgaaa gggcctcgtg
     5041 atacgcctat ttttataggt taatgtcatg ataataatgg tttcttagac gtcaggtggc
     5101 acttttcggg gaaatgtgcg cggaacccct atttgtttat ttttctaaat acattcaaat
     5161 atgtatccgc tcatgagaca ataaccctga taaatgcttc aataatattg aaaaaggaag
     5221 agtatgagta ttcaacattt ccgtgtcgcc cttattccct tttttgcggc attttgcctt
     5281 cctgtttttg ctcacccaga aacgctggtg aaagtaaaag atgctgaaga tcagttgggt
     5341 gcacgagtgg gttacatcga actggatctc aacagcggta agatccttga gagttttcgc
     5401 cccgaagaac gttttccaat gatgagcact tttaaagttc tgctatgtgg cgcggtatta
     5461 tcccgtgttg acgccgggca agagcaactc ggtcgccgca tacactattc tcagaatgac
     5521 ttggttgagt actcaccagt cacagaaaag catcttacgg atggcatgac agtaagagaa
     5581 ttatgcagtg ctgccataac catgagtgat aacactgcgg ccaacttact tctgacaacg
     5641 atcggaggac cgaaggagct aaccgctttt ttgcacaaca tgggggatca tgtaactcgc
     5701 cttgatcgtt gggaaccgga gctgaatgaa gccataccaa acgacgagcg tgacaccacg
     5761 atgcctgcag caatggcaac aacgttgcgc aaactattaa ctggcgaact acttactcta
     5821 gcttcccggc aacaattaat agactggatg gaggcggata aagttgcagg accacttctg
     5881 cgctcggccc ttccggctgg ctggtttatt gctgataaat ctggagccgg tgagcgtggg
     5941 tctcgcggta tcattgcagc actggggcca gatggtaagc cctcccgtat cgtagttatc
     6001 tacacgacgg ggagtcaggc aactatggat gaacgaaata gacagatcgc tgagataggt
     6061 gcctcactga ttaagcattg gtaactgtca gaccaagttt actcatatat actttagatt
     6121 gatttaaaac ttcattttta atttaaaagg atctaggtga agatcctttt tgataatctc
     6181 atgaccaaaa tcccttaacg tgagttttcg ttccactgag cgtcagaccc cgtagaaaag
     6241 atcaaaggat cttcttgaga tccttttttt ctgcgcgtaa tctgctgctt gcaaacaaaa
     6301 aaaccaccgc taccagcggt ggtttgtttg ccggatcaag agctaccaac tctttttccg
     6361 aaggtaactg gcttcagcag agcgcagata ccaaatactg ttcttctagt gtagccgtag
     6421 ttaggccacc acttcaagaa ctctgtagca ccgcctacat acctcgctct gctaatcctg
     6481 ttaccagtgg ctgctgccag tggcgataag tcgtgtctta ccgggttgga ctcaagacga
     6541 tagttaccgg ataaggcgca gcggtcgggc tgaacggggg gttcgtgcac acagcccagc
     6601 ttggagcgaa cgacctacac cgaactgaga tacctacagc gtgagctatg agaaagcgcc
     6661 acgcttcccg aagggagaaa ggcggacagg tatccggtaa gcggcagggt cggaacagga
     6721 gagcgcacga gggagcttcc agggggaaac gcctggtatc tttatagtcc tgtcgggttt
     6781 cgccacctct gacttgagcg tcgatttttg tgatgctcgt caggggggcg gagcctatgg
     6841 aaaaacgcca gcaacgcggc ctttttacgg ttcctggcct tttgctggcc ttttgctcac
     6901 atgttctttc ctgcgttatc ccctgattct gtggataacc gtattaccgc ctttgagtga
     6961 gctgataccg ctcgccgcag ccgaacgacc gagcgcagcg agtcagtgag cgaggaagcg
     7021 gaagagcgcc caatacgcaa accgcctctc cccgcgcgtt ggccgattca ttaatgcagc
     7081 tggcacgaca ggtttcccga ctggaaagcg ggcagtgagc gcaacgcaat taatgtgagt
     7141 tagctcactc attaggcacc ccaggcttta cactttatgc ttccggctcg tatgttgtgt
     7201 ggaattgtga gcggataaca atttcacaca ggaaacagct atgaccatga ttacgccaag
     7261 ctctagctag aggtcgacca attctcatgt ttgacagctt atcatcgcag atccgggcaa
     7321 cgttgttgcc attgctgcag gcgcagaact ggtaggtatg gaagatctat acattgaatc
     7381 aatattggca attagccata ttagtcattg gttatatagc ataaatcaat attggctatt
     7441 ggccattgca tacgttgtat ctatatcata atatgtacat ttatattggc tcatgtccaa
     7501 tatgaccgcc atgttgacat tgattattga ctagttatta atagtaatca attacggggt
     7561 cattagttca tagcccatat atggagttcc gcgttacata acttacggta aatggcccgc
     7621 ctggctgacc gcccaacgac ccccgcccat tgacgtcaat aatgacgtat gttcccatag
     7681 taacgccaat agggactttc cattgacgtc aatgggtgga gtatttacgg taaactgccc
     7741 acttggcagt acatcaagtg tatcatatgc caagtccgcc ccctattgac gtcaatgacg
     7801 gtaaatggcc cgcctggcat tatgcccagt acatgacctt acgggacttt cctacttggc
     7861 agtacatcta cgtattagtc atcgctatta ccatggtgat gcggttttgg cagtacacca
     7921 atgggcgtgg atagcggttt gactcacggg gatttccaag tctccacccc attgacgtca
     7981 atgggagttt gttttggcac caaaatcaac gggactttcc aaaatgtcgt aataaccccg
     8041 ccccgttgac gcaaatgggc ggtaggcgtg tacggtggga ggtctatata agcagagctc
     8101 gtttagtgaa ccgtcagatc ctcactctct tccgcatcgc tgtctgcgag ggccagctgt
     8161 tgggctcgcg gttgaggaca aactcttcgc ggtctttcca gtactcttgg atcggaaacc
     8221 cgtcggcctc cgaacggtac tccgccaccg agggacctga gcgagtccgc atcgaccgga
     8281 tcggaaaacc t
//
